Addgene plasmid #69358: p2,0_3E5E_luciferase
Purpose: Encodes for Ebola Minigenome with luciferase reporter gene under control of a T7 RNA polymerase promoter
Depositing lab: Elke Mühlberger. Depositing organization: Boston University Medical Campus. Publication: The L-VP35 and L-L interaction domains reside in the amino terminus of the Ebola virus L protein and are potential targets for antivirals. Trunschke M, Conrad D, Enterlein S, Olejnik J, Brauburger K, Muhlberger E. Virology. 2013 Jul 5;441(2):135-45. doi: 10.1016/j.virol.2013.03.013. Epub 2013 Apr 11. PubMed 23582637.
Backbone
  Vector backbone: p2,0
  Backbone manufacturer: Andrew Ball, University of Alabama at Birmingham
  Backbone size w/o insert (bp): 3077
  Total vector size (bp): 7977
  Vector type: T7
Growth in bacteria
  Bacterial resistance: Ampicillin, 100 μg/mL
  Growth temperature: 37°C
  Growth strain: DH5alpha
  Copy number: Unknown
Gene/Insert
  Gene/Insert name: 3E5E luciferase minigenome
  Insert size (bp): 2869
  Promoter: T7
  Cloning method: Restriction Enzyme; 5′ cloning site RsRII (not destroyed); 3′ cloning site XmaI (not destroyed)
  Sequencing primers: 5′ ATT GTA TGG GAT CTG ATC TGG; 3′ GCC AAC TCA GCT TCC TTT CGG
Terms and licenses: Academic/Nonprofit Terms; Industry Terms: Not Available to Industry
How to cite: p2,0_3E5E_luciferase was a gift from Elke Mühlberger (Addgene plasmid # 69358 ; http://n2t.net/addgene:69358 ; RRID:Addgene_69358)
