[The description below was written by a language model from this plasmid's Addgene catalogue record and pLannotate feature annotations shown in this document.]
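Description:
p2,0_3E5E_luciferase is a bacterial plasmid that serves as a T7 RNA polymerase-driven transcription template for an Ebola virus minigenome carrying a luciferase reporter. It is built on the p2,0 transcription vector and is propagated in E. coli using a high-copy ColE1/pUC-type origin with ampicillin selection through the AmpR (β-lactamase) gene and its promoter. Short remnants of lacI, rop, bom and the tetracycline resistance gene are also annotated. These are non-functional fragments that appear to be carried over from pBR322-type ancestry. An SP6 promoter and a partial pUC polylinker are annotated as well.

The insert, cloned between RsrII and XmaI sites, is the "3E5E" minigenome. The feature table annotates only the firefly luciferase (luc+) open reading frame within it, and the flanking sequences, presumably the Ebola virus genome ends, are unannotated. The T7 promoter lies on the opposite strand to the luciferase coding sequence, so transcription yields an RNA antisense to the reporter, as expected for a negative-sense minigenome. Downstream in the direction of transcription are a hepatitis delta virus ribozyme, which self-cleaves to define a precise 3′ end on the transcript, and a T7 terminator. Luciferase is therefore expected to be produced only when the minigenome RNA is replicated and transcribed by the viral polymerase machinery supplied separately. This makes the plasmid a reporter for Ebola virus replication and transcription activity, in keeping with the associated work on L and VP35 interaction domains as antiviral targets.

The catalogue lists a total size of 7,977 bp, whereas the depositor's full sequence is 5,946 nt, which agrees with the stated backbone and insert sizes added together.
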