Features (pLannotate 1.2.2; 14 found; start..end, strand, type, name):
    479..2131    +  CDS            luciferase: firefly luciferase; luc+; enhanced luc+ version of the luciferase gene
   2870..2887    -  promoter       T7 promoter (fragment): promoter for bacteriophage T7 RNA polymerase
   2907..2960    -  CDS            lacI (fragment): lac repressor; lacI; The lac repressor binds to the lac operator to inhibit transcription in E. coli. This inhibition can be relieved by adding lactose or isopropyl-β-D-thiogalactopyranoside (IPTG).
   3143..3731    -  rep_origin     ori: high-copy-number ColE1/pMB1/pBR322/pUC origin of replication
   3902..4762    -  CDS            AmpR: β-lactamase; bla; confers resistance to ampicillin, carbenicillin, and related antibiotics
   4763..4867    -  promoter       AmpR promoter: bla
   4962..4997    +  CDS            rop (fragment): Rop protein, which maintains plasmids at low copy number; rop
   5099..5149    +  misc_feature   bom (fragment): basis of mobility region from pBR322
   5149..5424    -  CDS            TcR (fragment): tetracycline efflux protein; tet; confers resistance to tetracycline
   5653..5671    +  promoter       SP6 promoter: promoter for bacteriophage SP6 RNA polymerase
   5676..5710    -  misc_feature   MCS (fragment): pUC18/19 multiple cloning site
   5739..5786    -  terminator     T7 terminator: transcription terminator for bacteriophage T7 RNA polymerase
   5794..5843    -  CDS            SET1 (fragment): solubility-enhancement tag derived from T7 phage gene 10B
   5856..1       -  ncRNA          HDV ribozyme (across the origin): Accession: RF00094 - Hepatitis delta virus ribozyme
>Addgene plasmid #69358 | p2,0_3E5E_luciferase | depositor full sequence | sequence record 122383 | p2,0_3E5E_luciferase sequence 5946 bps
CGGACACACAAAAAGAAAGAAGAATTTTTAGGATCTTTTGTGTGCGAATAACTATGAGGAAGATTAATAA
TTTTCCTCTCATTGAAATTTATATCGGAATTTAAATTGAAATTGTTACTGTAATCACACCTGGTTTGTTT
CAGAGCCACATCACAAAGATAGAGAACAACCTAGGTCTCCGAAGGGAGCAAGGGCATCAGTGTGCTCAGT
TGAAAATCCCTTGTCAACACCTAGGTCTTATCACATCACAAGTTCCACCTCAGACTCTGCAGGGTGATCC
AACAACCTTAATAGAAACATTATTGTTAAAGGACAGCATTAGTTCACAGTCAAACAAGCAAGATTGAGAA
TTAACCTTGGTTTTGAACTTGAACACTTAGGGGATTGAAGATTCAACAACCCTAAAGCTTGGGGTAAAAC
ATTGGAAATAGTTAAAAGACAAATTGCTCGGAATCACAAAATTCCGAGTATGTCTCATATGGAAGACGCC
AAAAACATAAAGAAAGGCCCGGCGCCATTCTATCCGCTGGAAGATGGAACCGCTGGAGAGCAACTGCATA
AGGCTATGAAGAGATACGCCCTGGTTCCTGGAACAATTGCTTTTACAGATGCACATATCGAGGTGGACAT
CACTTACGCTGAGTACTTCGAAATGTCCGTTCGGTTGGCAGAAGCTATGAAACGATATGGGCTGAATACA
AATCACAGAATCGTCGTATGCAGTGAAAACTCTCTTCAATTCTTTATGCCGGTGTTGGGCGCGTTATTTA
TCGGAGTTGCAGTTGCGCCCGCGAACGACATTTATAATGAACGTGAATTGCTCAACAGTATGGGCATTTC
GCAGCCTACCGTGGTGTTCGTTTCCAAAAAGGGGTTGCAAAAAATTTTGAACGTGCAAAAAAAGCTCCCA
ATCATCCAAAAAATTATTATCATGGATTCTAAAACGGATTACCAGGGATTTCAGTCGATGTACACGTTCG
TCACATCTCATCTACCTCCCGGTTTTAATGAATACGATTTTGTGCCAGAGTCCTTCGATAGGGACAAGAC
AATTGCACTGATCATGAACTCCTCTGGATCTACTGGTCTGCCTAAAGGTGTCGCTCTGCCTCATAGAACT
GCCTGCGTGAGATTCTCGCATGCCAGAGATCCTATTTTTGGCAATCAAATCATTCCGGATACTGCGATTT
TAAGTGTTGTTCCATTCCATCACGGTTTTGGAATGTTTACTACACTCGGATATTTGATATGTGGATTTCG
AGTCGTCTTAATGTATAGATTTGAAGAAGAGCTGTTTCTGAGGAGCCTTCAGGATTACAAGATTCAAAGT
GCGCTGCTGGTGCCAACCCTATTCTCCTTCTTCGCCAAAAGCACTCTGATTGACAAATACGATTTATCTA
ATTTACACGAAATTGCTTCTGGTGGCGCTCCCCTCTCTAAGGAAGTCGGGGAAGCGGTTGCCAAGAGGTT
CCATCTGCCAGGTATCAGGCAAGGATATGGGCTCACTGAGACTACATCAGCTATTCTGATTACACCCGAG
GGGGATGATAAACCGGGCGCGGTCGGTAAAGTTGTTCCATTTTTTGAAGCGAAGGTTGTGGATCTGGATA
CCGGGAAAACGCTGGGCGTTAATCAAAGAGGCGAACTGTGTGTGAGAGGTCCTATGATTATGTCCGGTTA
TGTAAACAATCCGGAAGCGACCAACGCCTTGATTGACAAGGATGGATGGCTACATTCTGGAGACATAGCT
TACTGGGACGAAGACGAACACTTCTTCATCGTTGACCGCCTGAAGTCTCTGATTAAGTACAAAGGCTATC
AGGTGGCTCCCGCTGAATTGGAATCCATCTTGCTCCAACACCCCAACATCTTCGACGCAGGTGTCGCAGG
TCTTCCCGACGATGACGCCGGTGAACTTCCCGCCGCCGTTGTTGTTTTGGAGCACGGAAAGACGATGACG
GAAAAAGAGATCGTGGATTACGTCGCCAGTCAAGTAACAACCGCGAAAAAGTTGCGCGGAGGAGTTGTGT
TTGTGGACGAAGTACCGAAAGGTCTTACCGGAAAACTCGACGCAAGAAAAATCAGAGAGATCCTCATAAA
GGCCAAGAAGGGCGGAAAGATCGCCGTGTAAGCGGCCGCATAGTATCCTGATACTTGCAAAGGTTGGTTA
TTAACATACAGATTATAAAAAACTCATAAATTGCTCTCATACATCATATTGATCTAATCTCAATAAACAA
CTATTTAAATAACGAAAGGAGTCCCTATATTATATACTATATTTAGCCTCTCTCCCTGCGTGATAATCAA
AAAATTCACAATGCAGCATGTGTGACATATTACTGCCGCAATGAATTTAACGCAACATAATAAACTCTGC
ACTCTTTATAATTAAGCTTTAACGAAAGGTCTGGGCTCATATTGTTATTGATATAATAATGTTGTATCAA
TATCCTGTCAGATGGAATAGTGTTTTGGTTGATAACACAACTTCTTAAAACAAAATTGATCTTTAAGATT
AAGTTTTTTATAATTATCATTACTTTAATTTGTCGTTTTAAAAACGGTGATAGCCTTAATCTTTGTGTAA
AATAAGAGATTAGGTGTAATAACCTTAACATTTTTGTCTAGTAAGCTACTATTTCATACAGAATGATAAA
ATTAAAAGAAAAGGCAGGACTGTAAAATCAGAAATACCTTCTTTACAATATAGCAGACTAGATAATAATC
TTCGTGTTAATGATAATTAAGACATTGACCACGCTCATCAGAAGGCTCGCCAGAATAAACGTTGCAAAAA
GGATTCCTGGAAAAATGGTCGCACACAAAAATTTAAAAATAAATCTATTTCTTCTTTTTTGTGTGTCCAC
TATAGTGAGTCGTATTAACCCGGGATCGATATCCCCCTGCATTAATGAATCGGCCAACGCGCGGGGAGAG
GCGGTTTGCGTATTGGGCGCTCTTCCGCTTCCTCGCTCACTGACTCGCTGCGCTCGGTCGTTCGGCTGCG
GCGAGCGGTATCAGCTCACTCAAAGGCGGTAATACGGTTATCCACAGAATCAGGGGATAACGCAGGAAAG
AACATGTGAGCAAAAGGCCAGCAAAAGGCCAGGAACCGTAAAAAGGCCGCGTTGCTGGCGTTTTTCCATA
GGCTCCGCCCCCCTGACGAGCATCACAAAAATCGACGCTCAAGTCAGAGGTGGCGAAACCCGACAGGACT
ATAAAGATACCAGGCGTTTCCCCCTGGAAGCTCCCTCGTGCGCTCTCCTGTTCCGACCCTGCCGCTTACC
GGATACCTGTCCGCCTTTCTCCCTTCGGGAAGCGTGGCGCTTTCTCATAGCTCACGCTGTAGGTATCTCA
GTTCGGTGTAGGTCGTTCGCTCCAAGCTGGGCTGTGTGCACGAACCCCCCGTTCAGCCCGACCGCTGCGC
CTTATCCGGTAACTATCGTCTTGAGTCCAACCCGGTAAGACACGACTTATCGCCACTGGCAGCAGCCACT
GGTAACAGGATTAGCAGAGCGAGGTATGTAGGCGGTGCTACAGAGTTCTTGAAGTGGTGGCCTAACTACG
GCTACACTAGAAGGACAGTATTTGGTATCTGCGCTCTGCTGAAGCCAGTTACCTTCGGAAAAAGAGTTGG
TAGCTCTTGATCCGGCAAACAAACCACCGCTGGTAGCGGTGGTTTTTTTGTTTGCAAGCAGCAGATTACG
CGCAGAAAAAAAGGATCTCAAGAAGATCCTTTGATCTTTTCTACGGGGTCTGACGCTCAGTGGAACGAAA
ACTCACGTTAAGGGATTTTGGTCATGAGATTATCAAAAAGGATCTTCACCTAGATCCTTTTAAATTAAAA
ATGAAGTTTTAAATCAATCTAAAGTATATATGAGTAAACTTGGTCTGACAGTTACCAATGCTTAATCAGT
GAGGCACCTATCTCAGCGATCTGTCTATTTCGTTCATCCATAGTTGCCTGACTCCCCGTCGTGTAGATAA
CTACGATACGGGAGGGCTTACCATCTGGCCCCAGTGCTGCAATGATACCGCGAGACCCACGCTCACCGGC
TCCAGATTTATCAGCAATAAACCAGCCAGCCGGAAGGGCCGAGCGCAGAAGTGGTCCTGCAACTTTATCC
GCCTCCATCCAGTCTATTAATTGTTGCCGGGAAGCTAGAGTAAGTAGTTCGCCAGTTAATAGTTTGCGCA
ACGTTGTTGCCATTGCTACAGGCATCGTGGTGTCACGCTCGTCGTTTGGTATGGCTTCATTCAGCTCCGG
TTCCCAACGATCAAGGCGAGTTACATGATCCCCCATGTTGTGCAAAAAAGCGGTTAGCTCCTTCGGTCCT
CCGATCGTTGTCAGAAGTAAGTTGGCCGCAGTGTTATCACTCATGGTTATGGCAGCACTGCATAATTCTC
TTACTGTCATGCCATCCGTAAGATGCTTTTCTGTGACTGGTGAGTACTCAACCAAGTCATTCTGAGAATA
GTGTATGCGGCGACCGAGTTGCTCTTGCCCGGCGTCAATACGGGATAATACCGCGCCACATAGCAGAACT
TTAAAAGTGCTCATCATTGGAAAACGTTCTTCGGGGCGAAAACTCTCAAGGATCTTACCGCTGTTGAGAT
CCAGTTCGATGTAACCCACTCGTGCACCCAACTGATCTTCAGCATCTTTTACTTTCACCAGCGTTTCTGG
GTGAGCAAAAACAGGAAGGCAAAATGCCGCAAAAAAGGGAATAAGGGCGACACGGAAATGTTGAATACTC
ATACTCTTCCTTTTTCAATATTATTGAAGCATTTATCAGGGTTATTGTCTCATGAGCGGATACATATTTG
AATGTATTTAGAAAAATAAACAAATAGGGGTTCCGCGCACATTTCCCCGAAAAGTGCCACCTGACGTCTA
AGAAACCATTATTATCATGACATTAACCTATAAAAATAGGCGTATCACGAGGCCCTTTCGTCTCGCGCGT
TTCGGTGATGACGGTGAAAACCTCTGACACATGCAGCTCCCGGAGACGGTCACAGCTTGTCTGTAAGCGG
ATGCCGGGAGCAGACAAGCCCGTCAGGGCGCGTCAGCGGGTGTTGGCGGGTGTCGGGGCTGGCTTAACTA
TGCGGCATCAGAGCAGATTGTACTGAGAGTGCACCATATCGACGCTCTCCCTTATGCGACTCCTGCATTA
AGAAGCAGCCCAGTAGTAGGTTGAGGCCGTTGAGCACCGCCGCCGCAAGGAATGGTGCAAGGAGATGGCG
CCCAACAGTCCCCCGGCCACGGGGCCTGCCACCATACCCACGCCGAAACAAGCGCTCATGAGCCCGAAGT
GGCGAGCCCGATCTTCCCCATCGGTGATGTCGGCGATATAGGCGCCAGCAACCGCACCTGTGGCGCCGGT
GATGCCGGCCACGATGCGTCCGGCGTAGAGGATCTGGCTAGCGATGACCCTGCTGATTGGTTCGCTGACC
ATTTCCGGGGTGCGGAACGGCGTTACCAGAAACTCAGAAGGTTCGTCCAACCAAACCGACTCTGACGGCA
GTTTACGAGAGAGATGATAGGGTCTGCTTCAGTAAGCCAGATGCTACACAATTAGGCTTGTACATATTGT
CGTTAGAACGCGGCTACAATTAATACATAACCTTATGTATCATACACATACGATTTAGGTGACACTATAG
AATACAAGCTTGCATGCCTGCAGGTCGACTCTAGAGGATCTCGATCCGGATATAGTTCCTCCTTTCAGCA
AAAAACCCCTCAAGACCCGTTTAGAGGCCCCAAGGGGTTATGCTAGTTATTGCTCAGCGGTGGCAGCAGC
CAACTCAGCTTCCTTTCGGGCTTTGTTAGCAGCCGGATCCTTTTTTTTGAGCTCTCCCTTAGCCATCCGA
GTGGACGACGTCCTCCTTCGGATGCCCAGGTCGGACCGCGAGGAGGTGGAGATGCCATGCCGACCC
