>Addgene plasmid #69358 | p2,0_3E5E_luciferase | addgene partial sequence | sequence record 131081 | L4440 5'-AGCGAGTCAGTGAGCGAG-3'
CCGCGCGTTGGCCGATTCATTAATGCAGGGGGATATCGATCCCGGGTTAATACGACTCACTATAGTGGAC
ACACAAAAAAGAAGAAATAGATTTATTTTTAAATTTTTGTGTGCGACCATTTTTCCAGGAATCCTTTTTG
CAACGTTTATTCTGGCGAGCCTTCTGATGAGCGTGGTCAATGTCTTAATTATCATTAACACGAAGATTAT
TATCTAGTCTGCTATATTGTAAAGAAGGTATTTCTGATTTTACAGTCCTGCCTTTTCTTTTAATTTTATC
ATTCTGTATGAAATAGTAGCTTACTAGACAAAAATGTTAAGGTTATTACACCTAATCTCTTATTTTACAC
AAAGATTAAGGCTATCACCGTTTTTAAAACGACAAATTAAAGTAATGATAATTATAAAAAACTTAATCTT
AAAGATCAATTTTGTTTTAAGAAGTTGTGTTATCAACCAAAACACTATTCCATCTGACAGGATATTGATA
CAACATTATTATATCAATAACAATATGAGCCCAGACCTTTCGTTAAAGCTTAATTATAAAGAGTGCAGAG
TTTATTATGTTGCGTTAAATTCATTGCGGCAGTAATATGTCACACATGCTGCATTGTGAATTTTTTGATT
ATCACGCAGGGAGAGAGGCTAAATATAGTATATAATATAGGGACTCCTTTCGTTATTTAAATAGTTGTTT
ATTGAGATTAGATCAATATGATGTATGAGAGCAATTTATGAGTTTTTTATAATCTGTATGTTAATAACCA
ACCTTTGCAAGTATCAGGATACTATGCGGCCGCTTACACGGCGATCTTTCCGCCCTTCTTGGCCTTTATG
AGGATCTCTCTGATT
