>Addgene plasmid #69358 | p2,0_3E5E_luciferase | addgene partial sequence | sequence record 131082 | Luc-F 5'-CAGTCAAGTAACAACCGCGA-3'
AAGGTCTTACCGGAAAACTCGACGCAAGAAAAATCAGAGAGATCCTCATAAAGGCCAAGAAGGGCGGAAA
GATCGCCGTGTAAGCGGCCGCATAGTATCCTGATACTTGCAAAGGTTGGTTATTAACATACAGATTATAA
AAAACTCATAAATTGCTCTCATACATCATATTGATCTAATCTCAATAAACAACTATTTAAATAACGAAAG
GAGTCCCTATATTATATACTATATTTAGCCTCTCTCCCTGCGTGATAATCAAAAAATTCACAATGCAGCA
TGTGTGACATATTACTGCCGCAATGAATTTAACGCAACATAATAAACTCTGCACTCTTTATAATTAAGCT
TTAACGAAAGGTCTGGGCTCATATTGTTATTGATATAATAATGTTGTATCAATATCCTGTCAGATGGAAT
AGTGTTTTGGTTGATAACACAACTTCTTAAAACAAAATTGATCTTTAAGATTAAGTTTTTTATAATTATC
ATTACTTTAATTTGTCGTTTTAAAAACGGTGATAGCCTTAATCTTTGTGTAAAATAAGAGATTAGGTGTA
ATAACCTTAACATTTTTGTCTAGTAAGCTACTATTTCATACAGAATGATAAAATTAAAAGAAAAGGCAGG
ACTGTAAAATCAGAAATACCTTCTTTACAATATAGCAGACTAGATAATAATCTTCGTGTTAATGATAATT
AAGACATTGACCACGCTCATCAGAAGGCTCGCCAGAATAAACGTTGCAA
